>Addgene plasmid #188314 | pTXTL-T7max-HisGFPLuz | addgene full sequence | sequence record 374551 | Addgene NGS Result
GGCCTTTTGCTCACATGGCTCGACAGATCTAATTCTAATACGACTCACTATAGGGAAATAATTTTGTTTA
ACTTTAAGAAGGAGATATACCGGTATGGGCCATCACCATCATCACCATCACCACGGAGGTGGCACTAGTA
TGGAGCTTTTCACTGGCGTTGTTCCCATCCTGGTCGAGCTGGACGGCGACGTAAACGGCCACAAGTTCAG
CGTGTCCGGCGAGGGCGAGGGCGATGCCACCTACGGCAAGCTGACCCTGAAGTTCATCTGCACCACCGGC
AAGCTGCCCGTGCCCTGGCCCACCCTCGTGACCACCCTGACCTACGGCGTGCAGTGCTTCAGCCGCTACC
CCGACCACATGAAGCAGCACGACTTCTTCAAGTCCGCCATGCCCGAAGGCTACGTCCAGGAGCGCACCAT
CTTCTTCAAGGACGACGGCAACTACAAGACCCGCGCCGAGGTGAAGTTCGAGGGCGACACCCTGGTGAAC
CGCATCGAGCTGAAGGGCATCGACTTCAAGGAGGACGGCAACATCCTGGGGCACAAGCTGGAGTACAACT
ACAACAGCCACAACGTCTATATCATGGCCGACAAGCAGAAGAACGGCATCAAGGTGAACTTCAAGATCCG
CCACAACATCGAGGACGGCAGCGTGCAGCTCGCCGACCACTACCAGCAGAACACCCCCATCGGCGACGGC
CCCGTGCTGCTGCCCGACAACCACTACCTGAGCACCCAGTCCGCCCTGAGCAAAGACCCCAACGAGAAGC
GCGATCACATGGTCCTGCTGGAGTTCGTGACCGCCGCCGGGATCGGAGGTGGTGGATCGGGCGGAGGGGG
ATCAATGCGTATCAACATCTCCCTGTCGTCGTTATTCGAACGGTTAAGTAAACTGAGCTCTCGTTCAATT
GCGATTACCTGTGGAGTTGTCCTCGCCTCTGCTATTGCTTTTCCCATCATACGTCGGGATTATCAGACGT
TCCTGGAGGTTGGTCCTAGCTATGCCCCGCAAAACTTTCGCGGCTACATTATCGTTTGCGTACTTAGCTT
GTTCCGCCAAGAGCAGAAAGGCCTGGCGATCTACGACCGGCTCCCAGAGAAGCGCCGCTGGCTGGCGGAT
CTGCCATTTCGTGAAGGTACCAGACCGAGTATTACCTCACACATTATCCAGCGCCAGCGCACTCAACTTG
TGGATCAGGAATTTGCCACACGTGAACTGATTGACAAGGTTATTCCGAGGGTGCAAGCACGACATACCGA
TAAAACATTTTTGAGCACGAGCAAGTTTGAATTTCATGCGAAAGCCATTTTCCTGTTGCCATCGATTCCA
ATCAACGACCCGCTGAACATACCTAGTCATGATACGGTGCGTCGAACGAAACGCGAAATTGCCCACATGC
ATGACTATCACGATTGCACCCTTCACCTAGCTCTGGCGGCACAGGATGGAAAAGAAGTCCTGAAAAAAGG
CTGGGGCCAGCGTCATCCGCTGGCGGGGCCGGGTGTGCCTGGGCCGCCGACTGAATGGACTTTCTTATAC
GCACCCCGTAATGAGGAAGAAGCGCGCGTGGTAGAAATGATTGTGGAAGCATCCATCGGCTATATGACCA
ATGATCCGGCAGGTAAAATCGTCGAGAATGCCAAATAAACGCGTTAACTCGAGCAAAGCCCGCCGATCAC
CATCATCACCATCACCACGGAGGTGGCACTAGTGAATTCCGTACGACGCGTTAACTCGAGCAAAGCCCGC
CGAAAGGCGGGCTTTTCTGTACAACAACAATTGCATTCATTTTATGTTTCAGGTTCAGGGGGAGATGTGG
GAGGTTTTTTAAAGCAAGTAAAACCTCTACAAATGTGGTAAAATCGATAAGGATCCGGGCTGGCGTAATA
GCGAAGAGGCCCGCACCGATCGCCCTTCCCAACAGTTGCGCAGCCTGAATGGCGAATGG
[124 nt withheld, positions 1950-2073]
C
[91 nt withheld, positions 2075-2165]
A
[49 nt withheld, positions 2167-2215]
CCTTTGACGTTGGAGTCCACGTTCTTT
[37 nt withheld, positions 2243-2279]
ACCCTATCTCGGTCTATTCTTTTGATTTATAAGGGATTTTGCCGATTTCGGCCTATTGGTTAAAAAATGA
GCTGATTTAACAAAAATTTAACGCGAATTTTAACAAAATATTAACGCTTACAATTTCCTGATGCGGTATT
TTCTCCTTACGCATCTGTGCGGTATTTCACACCGCATATGGTGCACTCTCAGTACAATCTGCTCTGATGC
CGCATAGTTAAGCCAGCCCCGACACCCGCCAACACCCGCTGACGCGCCCTGACGGGCTTGTCTGCTCCCG
GCATCCGCTTACAGACAAGCTGTGACCGTCTCCGGGAGCTGCATGTGTCAGAGGTTTTCACCGTCATCAC
CGAAACGCGCGAGACGAAAGGGCCTCGTGATACGCCTATTTTTATAGGTTAATGTCATGATAATAATGGT
TTCTTAGACGTCAGGTGGCACTTTTCGGGGAAATGTGCGCGGAACCCCTATTTGTTTATTTTTCTAAATA
CATTCAAATATGTATCCGCTCATGAGACAATAACCCTGATAAATGCTTCAATAATATTGAAAAAGGAAGA
GTATGAGTATTCAACATTTCCGTGTCGCCCTTATTCCCTTTTTTGCGGCATTTTGCCTTCCTGTTTTTGC
TCACCCAGAAACGCTGGTGAAAGTAAAAGATGCTGAAGATCAGTTGGGTGCACGAGTGGGTTACATCGAA
CTGGATCTCAACAGCGGTAAGATCCTTGAGAGTTTTCGCCCCGAAGAACGTTTTCCAATGATGAGCACTT
TTAAAGTTCTGCTATGTGGCGCGGTATTATCCCGTATTGACGCCGGGCAAGAGCAACTCGGTCGCCGCAT
ACACTATTCTCAGAATGACTTGGTTGAGTACTCACCAGTCACAGAAAAGCATCTTACGGATGGCATGACA
GTAAGAGAATTATGCAGTGCTGCCATAACCATGAGTGATAACACTGCGGCCAACTTACTTCTGACAACGA
TCGGAGGACCGAAGGAGCTAACCGCTTTTTTGCACAACATGGGGGATCATGTAACTCGCCTTGATCGTTG
GGAACCGGAGCTGAATGAAGCCATACCAAACGACGAGCGTGACACCACGATGCCTGTAGCAATGGCAACA
ACGTTGCGCAAACTATTAACTGGCGAACTACTTACTCTAGCTTCCCGGCAACAATTAATAGACTGGATGG
AGGCGGATAAAGTTGCAGGACCACTTCTGCGCTCGGCCCTTCCGGCTGGCTGGTTTATTGCTGATAAATC
TGGAGCCGGTGAGCGTGGGTCGCGCGGTATCATTGCAGCACTGGGGCCAGATGGTAAGCCCTCCCGTATC
GTAGTTATCTACACGACGGGGAGTCAGGCAACTATGGATGAACGAAATAGACAGATCGCTGAGATAGGTG
CCTCACTGATTAAGCATTGGTAACTGTCAGACCAAGTTTACTCATATATACTTTAGATTGATTTAAAACT
TCATTTTTAATTTAAAAGGATCTAGGTGAAGATCCTTTTTGATAATCTCATGACCAAAATCCCTTAACGT
GAGTTTTCGTTCCACTGAGCGTCAGACCCCGTAGAAAAGATCAAAGGATCTTCTTGAGATCCTTTTTTTC
TGCGCGTAATCTGCTGCTTGCAAACAAAAAAACCACCGCTACCAGCGGTGGTTTGTTTGCCGGATCAAGA
GCTACCAACTCTTTTTCCGAAGGTAACTGGCTTCAGCAGAGCGCAGATACCAAATACTGTTCTTCTAGTG
TAGCCGTAGTTAGGCCACCACTTCAAGAACTCTGTAGCACCGCCTACATACCTCGCTCTGCTAATCCTGT
TACCAGTGGCTGCTGCCAGTGGCGATAAGTCGTGTCTTACCGGGTTGGACTCAAGACGATAGTTACCGGA
TAAGGCGCAGCGGTCGGGCTGAACGGGGGGTTCGTGCACACAGCCCAGCTTGGAGCGAACGACCTACACC
GAACTGAGATACCTACAGCGTGAGCTATGAGAAAGCGCCACGCTTCCCGAAGGGAGAAAGGCGGACAGGT
ATCCGGTAAGCGGCAGGGTCGGAACAGGAGAGCGCACGAGGGAGCTTCCAGGGGGAAACGCCTGGTATCT
TTATAGTCCTGTCGGGTTTCGCCACCTCTGACTTGAGCGTCGATTTTTGTGATGCTCGTCAGGGGGGCGG
AGCCTATGGAAAAACGCCAGCAACGCGGCCTTTTTACGGTTCCTGGCCTTTTGCT
Features (pLannotate 1.2.2; 11 found; start..end, strand, type, name):
     36..54      +  promoter       T7 promoter: promoter for bacteriophage T7 RNA polymerase
     63..85      +  RBS            RBS: efficient ribosome binding site from bacteriophage T7 gene 10 (Olins and Rangwala, 1989)
    143..814     +  CDS            (3-F)Tyr-EGFP: (3-F)Tyr-EGFP is a basic (constitutively fluorescent) green fluorescent protein published in 2004, derived from Aequorea victoria.
   1792..1860    -  CDS            large T antigen (fragment): large T antigen from SV40 (simian virus 40)
   1879..1946    +  CDS            lacZα (fragment): LacZα fragment of β-galactosidase; lacZ fragment
   1950..2378    +  rep_origin     f1 ori (sequence partly withheld): f1 bacteriophage origin of replication; arrow indicates direction of (+) strand synthesis
   2406..2505    -  misc_feature   bom (fragment): basis of mobility region from pBR322
   2607..2642    -  CDS            rop (fragment): Rop protein, which maintains plasmids at low copy number; rop
   2737..2841    +  promoter       AmpR promoter: bla
   2842..3702    +  CDS            AmpR: β-lactamase; bla; confers resistance to ampicillin, carbenicillin, and related antibiotics
   3873..4461    +  rep_origin     ori: high-copy-number ColE1/pMB1/pBR322/pUC origin of replication
