[The description below was written by a language model from this plasmid's Addgene catalogue record and pLannotate feature annotations shown in this document.]
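Description:
pTXTL-T7max-HisGFPLuz is a high-copy bacterial plasmid built for cell-free (TXTL) protein expression, based on the pCI-T7Max-UTR1-NTerminus8xHis-T500 backbone. It is propagated in E. coli through a ColE1/pUC-type origin and selected with ampicillin via the β-lactamase gene under its own promoter. An f1 phage origin is also present. The annotation also picks up short fragments of lacZα, SV40 large T antigen, bom and rop, which appear to be non-functional remnants of the parental pCI-type vector rather than designed parts.

The payload is a synthetic fusion of eGFP to Luz, carrying an N-terminal 8x His tag for detection or affinity purification. Transcription is driven by T7Max, a T7 RNA polymerase-dependent promoter (annotated simply as a T7 promoter), followed by a strong ribosome binding site derived from phage T7 gene 10. The backbone name indicates a UTR1 leader and a T500 terminator, although these are not annotated as such in the feature table. The automated annotation recognises only the GFP portion of the open reading frame, matching it to an EGFP variant. The Luz portion downstream is not annotated, though the recorded insert size is consistent with a second coding region following GFP. Luz is generally known as a fungal luciferase, but the record itself does not describe its origin beyond listing the insert as synthetic.

The construct is intended as a dual fluorescent and luminescent reporter for T7-driven expression in cell-free reactions, as part of work expanding luciferase reporter options for such systems.
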