Addgene plasmid #188314: pTXTL-T7max-HisGFPLuz
Purpose: Expression of eGFP-Luz via a T7 promoter in TXTL
Depositing lab: Kate Adamala. Depositing organization: University of Minnesota. Publication: Expanding luciferase reporter systems for cell-free protein expression. Sato W, Rasmussen M, Deich C, Engelhart AE, Adamala KP. Sci Rep. 2022 Jul 7;12(1):11489. doi: 10.1038/s41598-022-15624-6. PubMed 35798760.
Backbone
  Vector backbone: pCI-T7Max-UTR1-NTerminus8xHis-T500
  Backbone manufacturer: Adamala Lab
  Backbone size w/o insert (bp): 2912
  Vector type: Bacterial Expression, Luciferase, Synthetic Biology
Growth in bacteria
  Bacterial resistance: Ampicillin, 100 μg/mL
  Growth temperature: 37°C
  Growth strain: NEB5alpha
  Copy number: High Copy
Gene/Insert
  Gene/Insert name: GFP-Luz fusion
  Species: Synthetic
  Insert size (bp): 1515
  Promoter: T7Max
  Tag / fusion protein: 8x His-tag (N terminal on insert)
  Cloning method: Unknown
  Sequencing primers: 5′ AATAATTTTGTTTAACTTTAAGAAGGAGATATA; 3′ GTTGTTGTACAGAAAAGCCCG
Resource information
  A portion of this plasmid was derived from a plasmid made by: Daniel Voytas Lab for Luz, Vincent Noireaux Lab for eGFP
Terms and licenses: Academic/Nonprofit Terms; Industry Terms: Not Available to Industry
How to cite: pTXTL-T7max-HisGFPLuz was a gift from Kate Adamala (Addgene plasmid # 188314 ; http://n2t.net/addgene:188314 ; RRID:Addgene_188314)
