>Addgene plasmid #188314 | pTXTL-T7max-HisGFPLuz | depositor partial sequence | sequence record 365543 | Luz gene
ATGCGTATCAACATCTCCCTGTCGTCGTTATTCGAACGGTTAAGTAAACTGAGCTCTCGTTCAATTGCGA
TTACCTGTGGAGTTGTCCTCGCCTCTGCTATTGCTTTTCCCATCATACGTCGGGATTATCAGACGTTCCT
GGAGGTTGGTCCTAGCTATGCCCCGCAAAACTTTCGCGGCTACATTATCGTTTGCGTACTTAGCTTGTTC
CGCCAAGAGCAGAAAGGCCTGGCGATCTACGACCGGCTCCCAGAGAAGCGCCGCTGGCTGGCGGATCTGC
CATTTCGTGAAGGTACCAGACCGAGTATTACCTCACACATTATCCAGCGCCAGCGCACTCAACTTGTGGA
TCAGGAATTTGCCACACGTGAACTGATTGACAAGGTTATTCCGAGGGTGCAAGCACGACATACCGATAAA
ACATTTTTGAGCACGAGCAAGTTTGAATTTCATGCGAAAGCCATTTTCCTGTTGCCATCGATTCCAATCA
ACGACCCGCTGAACATACCTAGTCATGATACGGTGCGTCGAACGAAACGCGAAATTGCCCACATGCATGA
CTATCACGATTGCACCCTTCACCTAGCTCTGGCGGCACAGGATGGAAAAGAAGTCCTGAAAAAAGGCTGG
GGCCAGCGTCATCCGCTGGCGGGGCCGGGTGTGCCTGGGCCGCCGACTGAATGGACTTTCTTATACGCAC
CCCGTAATGAGGAAGAAGCGCGCGTGGTAGAAATGATTGTGGAAGCATCCATCGGCTATATGACCAATGA
TCCGGCAGGTAAAATCGTCGAGAATGCCAAA
