>Addgene plasmid #188314 | pTXTL-T7max-HisGFPLuz | depositor partial sequence | sequence record 365544 | eGFP gene
ATGGAGCTTTTCACTGGCGTTGTTCCCATCCTGGTCGAGCTGGACGGCGACGTAAACGGCCACAAGTTCA
GCGTGTCCGGCGAGGGCGAGGGCGATGCCACCTACGGCAAGCTGACCCTGAAGTTCATCTGCACCACCGG
CAAGCTGCCCGTGCCCTGGCCCACCCTCGTGACCACCCTGACCTACGGCGTGCAGTGCTTCAGCCGCTAC
CCCGACCACATGAAGCAGCACGACTTCTTCAAGTCCGCCATGCCCGAAGGCTACGTCCAGGAGCGCACCA
TCTTCTTCAAGGACGACGGCAACTACAAGACCCGCGCCGAGGTGAAGTTCGAGGGCGACACCCTGGTGAA
CCGCATCGAGCTGAAGGGCATCGACTTCAAGGAGGACGGCAACATCCTGGGGCACAAGCTGGAGTACAAC
TACAACAGCCACAACGTCTATATCATGGCCGACAAGCAGAAGAACGGCATCAAGGTGAACTTCAAGATCC
GCCACAACATCGAGGACGGCAGCGTGCAGCTCGCCGACCACTACCAGCAGAACACCCCCATCGGCGACGG
CCCCGTGCTGCTGCCCGACAACCACTACCTGAGCACCCAGTCCGCCCTGAGCAAAGACCCCAACGAGAAG
CGCGATCACATGGTCCTGCTGGAGTTCGTGACCGCCGCCGGGATC
