>Addgene plasmid #188314 | pTXTL-T7max-HisGFPLuz | depositor partial sequence | sequence record 365581 | pTXTL-T7max-HisGFPLuz sequence 1094 bps
NNNNNNNNNGNNNCTNNCCATCNTCACCATCACCACGGNGGTGGCACTAGTATGGAGCTTTTCACTGGCG
TTGTTCCCATCCTGGTCGAGCTGGACGGCGACGTAAACGGCCACAAGTTCAGCGTGTCCGGCGAGGGCGA
GGGCGATGCCACCTACGGCAAGCTGACCCTGAAGTTCATCTGCACCACCGGCAAGCTGCCCGTGCCCTGG
CCCACCCTCGTGACCACCCTGACCTACGGCGTGCAGTGCTTCAGCCGCTACCCCGACCACATGAAGCAGC
ACGACTTCTTCAAGTCCGCCATGCCCGAAGGCTACGTCCAGGAGCGCACCATCTTCTTCAAGGACGACGG
CAACTACAAGACCCGCGCCGAGGTGAAGTTCGAGGGCGACACCCTGGTGAACCGCATCGAGCTGAAGGGC
ATCGACTTCAAGGAGGACGGCAACATCCTGGGGCACAAGCTGGAGTACAACTACAACAGCCACAACGTCT
ATATCATGGCCGACAAGCAGAAGAACGGCATCAAGGTGAACTTCAAGATCCGCCACAACATCGAGGACGG
CAGCGTGCAGCTCGCCGACCACTACCAGCAGAACACCCCCATCGGCGACGGCCCCGTGCTGCTGCCCGAC
AACCACTACCTGAGCACCCAGTCCGCCCTGAGCAAAGACCCCAACGAGAAGCGCGATCACATGGTCCTGC
TGGGAGTTCGTGACCGCCGCCGGGATCGGAGGTGGTGGATCGGGCGGGAGGGGGATCAATGCGTATCAAC
ATCTCCCTGTCGTCGTTATTCGAACGGTTAAGTAAACTGAGCTCTCGTTCAATTGCGATTACCTGNTGGG
AGTTTGTCCTCGCCCTCTGCTATTGCTTTTCCCATCATACGTCGGGNTTTATCAGACGTTCCTGGGANGT
TNGGTNCNTANCTATGCCCCGNAAAAACNNNNCNGGCTACATTATCGNTTGCGTACTTTAGCTTGNNNNN
NNNNCAGAAANNNCTNGGNGATCTACGANCNGNTCCAGANNNNNNNNTGNTNNNNGNTCNNNNTTNNNNN
NNNNACCANANNNNNTNTNNNNNNNNNNTNNNNNNNNNNNNNNN
