>Addgene plasmid #188314 | pTXTL-T7max-HisGFPLuz | depositor partial sequence | sequence record 365582 | pTXTL-T7max-HisGFPLuz sequence 1087 bps
NNNNNNNCNNNNNNANCGCGANCACATGGTCCTGCTGGAGTTCGTGACCGCCGCCGGGATCGGAGGTGGT
GGATCGGGCGGAGGGGGATCAATGCGTATCAACATCTCCCTGTCGTCGTTATTCGAACGGTTAAGTAAAC
TGAGCTCTCGTTCAATTGCGATTACCTGTGGAGTTGTCCTCGCCTCTGCTATTGCTTTTCCCATCATACG
TCGGGATTATCAGACGTTCCTGGAGGTTGGTCCTAGCTATGCCCCGCAAAACTTTCGCGGCTACATTATC
GTTTGCGTACTTAGCTTGTTCCGCCAAGAGCAGAAAGGCCTGGCGATCTACGACCGGCTCCCAGAGAAGC
GCCGCTGGCTGGCGGATCTGCCATTTCGTGAAGGTACCAGACCGAGTATTACCTCACACATTATCCAGCG
CCAGCGCACTCAACTTGTGGATCAGGAATTTGCCACACGTGAACTGATTGACAAGGTTATTCCGAGGGTG
CAAGCACGACATACCGATAAAACATTTTTGAGCACGAGCAAGTTTGAATTTCATGCGAAAGCCATTTTCC
TGTTGCCATCGATTCCAATCAACGACCCGCTGAACATACCTAGTCATGATACGGTGCGTCGAACGAAACG
CGAAATTGCCCACATGCATGACTATCACGATTGCACCCTTCACCTAGCTCTGGCGGCACAGGATGGAAAA
AGAAGTCCTGAAAAAAGGCTGGGGCCAGCGTCATCCGCTGGCGGGGCCGGGTGTGCCTGGGCCGCCGACT
GAATGGACTTTCTTATACGCACCCCGTAATGAGGAAGAAGCGCGCGTGGTANAAATGATTGTGGGAAGCA
TCCATCGGCTATATGACCAATGATCCGGCAGGTAAAATCGTCGAGAATGNCANTANNGCGTTNAACTCGA
GCNNNGCCCNNNATCANCATCATCANCATCACCACGNGNGGCACTANTGNNNNNTACGACNCGNNNTCNA
GNNAAGCCCNNNNANNNNNNNTTTNTNGTACANACATTGCATTCNTNNTNNNNNNNNNNCNNNNNNANNN
NGNANNNNNNNNCAGTNANNNNNNNNNNGNNNNNANN
